Addgene plasmid #20199: pEGFP-C1-GAP1IP4BPdeltaC2
Depositing lab: Robin Irvine. Depositing organization: University of Cambridge. Publication: Reversible binding and rapid diffusion of proteins in complex with inositol lipids serves to coordinate free movement with spatial information. Hammond GR, Sim Y, Lagnado L, Irvine RF. J Cell Biol. 2009 Jan 26;184(2):297-308. doi: 10.1083/jcb.200809073. Epub 2009 Jan 19. PubMed 19153221.
Backbone
  Vector backbone: pEGFP-C1
  Backbone manufacturer: Clontech
  Backbone size w/o insert (bp): 4731
  Vector type: Mammalian Expression
  Selectable markers: Neomycin (select with G418)
Growth in bacteria
  Bacterial resistance: Kanamycin, 50 μg/mL
  Growth temperature: 37°C
  Growth strain: DH5alpha
  Copy number: High Copy
Gene/Insert
  Gene/Insert name: GAP1IP4BP-detlaC2
  Species: H. sapiens (human)
  Insert size (bp): 1662
  Mutation: Deletion of C2 domains
  Entrez Gene: RASA3 (a.k.a. GAP1IP4BP, GAPIII)
  Tag / fusion protein: GFP (N terminal on insert)
  Cloning method: Restriction Enzyme; 5′ cloning site SacI (not destroyed); 3′ cloning site KpnI (not destroyed)
  Sequencing primers: 5′ GATCACATGGTCCTGCTGGAG
Terms and licenses: Academic/Nonprofit Terms; Industry Terms: Not Available to Industry
How to cite: pEGFP-C1-GAP1IP4BPdeltaC2 was a gift from Robin Irvine (Addgene plasmid # 20199 ; http://n2t.net/addgene:20199 ; RRID:Addgene_20199)
