[The description below was written by a language model from this plasmid's Addgene catalogue record and pLannotate feature annotations shown in this document.]
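Description:
pEGFP-C1-GAP1IP4BPdeltaC2 is a mammalian expression plasmid built on the Clontech pEGFP-C1 backbone, with a full depositor sequence of 6,393 nt. It is maintained in E. coli at high copy through a ColE1/pUC-type origin and also carries an f1 phage origin. A single NeoR/KanR (Tn5 aminoglycoside phosphotransferase) gene serves for selection in both hosts. The bacterial bla promoter drives it for kanamycin resistance in E. coli. The adjacent SV40 enhancer/early promoter drives it in mammalian cells, allowing G418 selection of stable transfectants, and an HSV TK polyadenylation signal terminates the transcript. The short fragments annotated as ble, large T antigen and bGH poly(A) appear to be backbone remnants rather than functional elements.

The payload is a fusion of EGFP to the N terminus of a truncated human RASA3, also known as GAP1IP4BP or GAPIII. RASA3 is a Ras GTPase-activating protein that binds inositol tetrakisphosphate with high affinity. The insert, about 1.7 kb, was cloned between the SacI and KpnI sites of the multiple cloning site, and both sites are retained. It lacks the C2 domains of the protein, and the feature table accordingly annotates it as a RASA3 fragment immediately downstream of EGFP and a short stretch of linker from the cloning site. Expression is constitutive from the human cytomegalovirus immediate early enhancer and promoter, and the SV40 poly(A) signal ends the transcript.

The construct allows live-cell fluorescence imaging of the C2-deleted protein. The associated publication concerns the reversible binding and rapid diffusion of proteins in complex with inositol lipids, which suggests the construct was used to study membrane association and mobility without the contribution of the C2 domains.
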