Features (pLannotate 1.2.2; 16 found; start..end, strand, type, name):
     61..364     +  enhancer       CMV enhancer: human cytomegalovirus immediate early enhancer
    365..568     +  promoter       CMV promoter: human cytomegalovirus (CMV) immediate early promoter
    613..1329    +  CDS            EGFP: EGFP is a basic (constitutively fluorescent) green fluorescent protein published in 1996, derived from Aequorea victoria. It is reported to be a rapidly-maturing weak dimer with moderate acid sensitivity.
   1330..1351    +  misc_feature   MCS (fragment): multiple cloning site
   1354..3033    +  CDS            RASA3 (fragment): RASA3_HUMAN - Experimental evidence at protein level: Swiss-Prot protein existence level 1. Inhibitory regulator of the Ras-cyclic AMP pathway. Binds inositol tetrakisphosphate (IP4) with high affinity. Might be a specific IP4 receptor. From Homo sapiens (Human).
   3037..3062    +  misc_feature   MCS (fragment): multiple cloning site
   3074..3158    +  CDS            large T antigen (fragment): large T antigen from SV40 (simian virus 40)
   3181..3302    +  polyA_signal   SV40 poly(A) signal: SV40 polyadenylation signal
   3336..3764    -  rep_origin     f1 ori (sequence partly withheld): f1 bacteriophage origin of replication; arrow indicates direction of (+) strand synthesis
   3791..3895    +  promoter       AmpR promoter: bla
   3897..4254    +  promoter       SV40 promoter: SV40 enhancer and early promoter
   4289..5083    +  CDS            NeoR/KanR: aminoglycoside phosphotransferase from Tn5; aph(3')-II (or nptII); confers resistance to neomycin, kanamycin, and G418 (Geneticin®)
   5104..5256    +  CDS            ble (fragment): BLE_KLEPN - Experimental evidence at protein level: Swiss-Prot protein existence level 1. Binding protein with a strong affinity to the bleomycin family of antibiotics. Binds to CL990; an antimitotic-antibiotic compound. From Klebsiella pneumoniae.
   5315..5362    +  polyA_signal   HSV TK poly(A) signal: herpes simplex virus thymidine kinase polyadenylation signal (Cole and Stacy, 1985)
   5453..5469    -  polyA_signal   bGH poly(A) signal (fragment): bovine growth hormone polyadenylation signal
   5691..6279    +  rep_origin     ori: high-copy-number ColE1/pMB1/pBR322/pUC origin of replication
>Addgene plasmid #20199 | pEGFP-C1-GAP1IP4BPdeltaC2 | depositor full sequence | sequence record 9514 | Author sequence
TAGTTATTAATAGTAATCAATTACGGGGTCATTAGTTCATAGCCCATATATGGAGTTCCGCGTTACATAA
CTTACGGTAAATGGCCCGCCTGGCTGACCGCCCAACGACCCCCGCCCATTGACGTCAATAATGACGTATG
TTCCCATAGTAACGCCAATAGGGACTTTCCATTGACGTCAATGGGTGGAGTATTTACGGTAAACTGCCCA
CTTGGCAGTACATCAAGTGTATCATATGCCAAGTACGCCCCCTATTGACGTCAATGACGGTAAATGGCCC
GCCTGGCATTATGCCCAGTACATGACCTTATGGGACTTTCCTACTTGGCAGTACATCTACGTATTAGTCA
TCGCTATTACCATGGTGATGCGGTTTTGGCAGTACATCAATGGGCGTGGATAGCGGTTTGACTCACGGGG
ATTTCCAAGTCTCCACCCCATTGACGTCAATGGGAGTTTGTTTTGGCACCAAAATCAACGGGACTTTCCA
AAATGTCGTAACAACTCCGCCCCATTGACGCAAATGGGCGGTAGGCGTGTACGGTGGGAGGTCTATATAA
GCAGAGCTGGTTTAGTGAACCGTCAGATCCGCTAGCGCTACCGGTCGCCACCATGGTGAGCAAGGGCGAG
GAGCTGTTCACCGGGGTGGTGCCCATCCTGGTCGAGCTGGACGGCGACGTAAACGGCCACAAGTTCAGCG
TGTCCGGCGAGGGCGAGGGCGATGCCACCTACGGCAAGCTGACCCTGAAGTTCATCTGCACCACCGGCAA
GCTGCCCGTGCCCTGGCCCACCCTCGTGACCACCCTGACCTACGGCGTGCAGTGCTTCAGCCGCTACCCC
GACCACATGAAGCAGCACGACTTCTTCAAGTCCGCCATGCCCGAAGGCTACGTCCAGGAGCGCACCATCT
TCTTCAAGGACGACGGCAACTACAAGACCCGCGCCGAGGTGAAGTTCGAGGGCGACACCCTGGTGAACCG
CATCGAGCTGAAGGGCATCGACTTCAAGGAGGACGGCAACATCCTGGGGCACAAGCTGGAGTACAACTAC
AACAGCCACAACGTCTATATCATGGCCGACAAGCAGAAGAACGGCATCAAGGTGAACTTCAAGATCCGCC
ACAACATCGAGGACGGCAGCGTGCAGCTCGCCGACCACTACCAGCAGAACACCCCCATCGGCGACGGCCC
CGTGCTGCTGCCCGACAACCACTACCTGAGCACCCAGTCCGCCCTGAGCAAAGACCCCAACGAGAAGCGC
GATCACATGGTCCTGCTGGAGTTCGTGACCGCCGCCGGGATCACTCTCGGCATGGACGAGCTGTACAAGT
CCGGACTCAGATCTCGAGCTCGCCTAAAGCCAGACGACCTGGGCTCCCTGCGGCTGAACGTGGTATACAC
GGAAGACCACGTGTTTTCTTCTGACTATTACAGCCCTCTGCGGGACCTGCTGTTGAAGTCTGCGGATGTG
GAGCCCGTGTCAGCGTCTGCGGCCCACATCCTGGGCGAGGTTTGCCGGGAGAAGCAGGAGGCGGCCGTCC
CGCTGGTGCGGCTCTTCCTACACTATGGCAGGGTGGTGCCATTCATCAGTGCCATCGCCAGCGCGGAGGT
GAAGCGGACCCAGGACCCCAACACCATCTTCCGAGGAAACTCACTGGCGTCCAAGTGCATTGACGAGACC
ATGAAGCTGGCGGGGATGCATTACCTGCATGTCACCCTGAAGCCCGCCATCGAGGAGATATGCCAGAGCC
ACAAACCCTGTGAAATCGACCCTGTGAAGTTGAAAGACGGAGAAAACCTTGAAAACAACATGGAGAACCT
ACGGCAGTATGTGGACCGCGTCTTCCACGCCATCACCGAGTCTGGGGTGAGCTGCCCGACCGTCATGTGT
GACATCTTCTTCTCCCTCCGGGAGGCGGCGGCCAAGCGCTTCCAGGATGACCCGGACGTCAGGTACACTG
CAGTGAGCAGCTTCATCTTCCTGAGGTTCTTTGCGCCCGCCATTCTCTCCCCCAACCTCTTCCAGCTCAC
GCCGCACCACACGGACCCCCAGACGTCCAGGACGCTGACATTGATCTCCAAGACCGTTCAGACCCTCGGC
AGCCTGTCCAAGTCCAAATCTGCGAGTTTTAAGGAGTCCTACATGGCTACATTTTATGAATTCTTCAATG
AGCAGAAATATGCTGATGCGGTGAAGAACTTCTTGGATCTGATTTCGTCCTCGGGGAGAAGAGACCCCAA
GAGTGTTGAGCAGCCCATCGTGCTTAAAGAAGGGTTCATGATCAAGAGGGCCCAAGGACGGAAGCGCTTT
GGGATGAAGAATTTTAAGAAGAGATGGTTTCGCTTGACCAACCATGAATTTACCTACCACAAAAGCAAAG
GGGACCAGCCTCTCTACAGCATTCCCATCGAGAACATCCTGGCAGTGGAGAAGCTGGAGGAGGAGTCTTT
CAAAATGAAAAACATGTTCCAGGTCATCCAGCCAGAGCGTGCGCTGTACATCCAGGCCAACAACTGCGTG
GAGGCCAAGGACTGGATCGACATTCTCACCAAAGTGAGCCAGTGCAACCAGAAGCGCCTCACCGTCTACC
ACCCGTCCGCCTACCTGAGCGGCCACTGGCTGTGCTGTAGGGCGCCATCCGACTCGGCTCCGGGCTGCTC
GCCCTGCACTGGCGGCCTCCCAGCCAACATCCAGCTGGACATTGATGGGGACCGTGAGACGGAGCGTATC
TACTCCCTCTTCAACTTGTACATGAGCAAGCTGGAGAAGATGCAGGAGGCCTGTGGGAGCAAATCTGTGT
ATGACGGCCCGGAGCAGGAGGAGTATTCGACGTTCGTCATTGACGACCCCCAGGAGACCTACAAGACGCT
AAAGCAAGTCATCGCTGGGGTTGGGGCTTTGGAGCAGGAGCACGCCCAGTATAAGAGGGACAAGTTCAAG
AAGACGAAATATGGAAGCCAGGAGCACCCCATCGGAGACAAGAGCTTCCAGAACTACATCCGGCAGCAGT
CCGAGACCTCCACTCATTCCATTTAAGGTACCGCGGGCCCGGGATCCACCGGATCTAGATAACTGATCAT
AATCAGCCATACCACATTTGTAGAGGTTTTACTTGCTTTAAAAAACCTCCCACACCTCCCCCTGAACCTG
AAACATAAAATGAATGCAATTGTTGTTGTTAACTTGTTTATTGCAGCTTATAATGGTTACAAATAAAGCA
ATAGCATCACAAATTTCACAAATAAAGCATTTTTTTCACTGCATTCTAGTTGTGGTTTGTCCAAACTCAT
CAATGTATCTTAACGCGTAAATTGTAAGCGTTAATATTTTGTTAAAATTCGCGTTAAATTTTTGTTAAAT
CAGCTCATTTTTTAACCAATAGGCCGAAATCGGCAAAATCCCTTATAAATCAAAAGAATAGACCGAGATA
GGGT
[37 nt withheld, positions 3435-3471]
AAAGAACGTGGACTCCAACGTCAAAGG
[49 nt withheld, positions 3499-3547]
T
[91 nt withheld, positions 3549-3639]
G
[124 nt withheld, positions 3641-3764]
CAGGTGGCACTTTTCGGGGAAATGTGCGCGGAACCCCTATTTGTTTATTTTTCTAAATACATTCAAATAT
GTATCCGCTCATGAGACAATAACCCTGATAAATGCTTCAATAATATTGAAAAAGGAAGAGTCCTGAGGCG
GAAAGAACCAGCTGTGGAATGTGTGTCAGTTAGGGTGTGGAAAGTCCCCAGGCTCCCCAGCAGGCAGAAG
TATGCAAAGCATGCATCTCAATTAGTCAGCAACCAGGTGTGGAAAGTCCCCAGGCTCCCCAGCAGGCAGA
AGTATGCAAAGCATGCATCTCAATTAGTCAGCAACCATAGTCCCGCCCCTAACTCCGCCCATCCCGCCCC
TAACTCCGCCCAGTTCCGCCCATTCTCCGCCCCATGGCTGACTAATTTTTTTTATTTATGCAGAGGCCGA
GGCCGCCTCGGCCTCTGAGCTATTCCAGAAGTAGTGAGGAGGCTTTTTTGGAGGCCTAGGCTTTTGCAAA
GATCGATCAAGAGACAGGATGAGGATCGTTTCGCATGATTGAACAAGATGGATTGCACGCAGGTTCTCCG
GCCGCTTGGGTGGAGAGGCTATTCGGCTATGACTGGGCACAACAGACAATCGGCTGCTCTGATGCCGCCG
TGTTCCGGCTGTCAGCGCAGGGGCGCCCGGTTCTTTTTGTCAAGACCGACCTGTCCGGTGCCCTGAATGA
ACTGCAAGACGAGGCAGCGCGGCTATCGTGGCTGGCCACGACGGGCGTTCCTTGCGCAGCTGTGCTCGAC
GTTGTCACTGAAGCGGGAAGGGACTGGCTGCTATTGGGCGAAGTGCCGGGGCAGGATCTCCTGTCATCTC
ACCTTGCTCCTGCCGAGAAAGTATCCATCATGGCTGATGCAATGCGGCGGCTGCATACGCTTGATCCGGC
TACCTGCCCATTCGACCACCAAGCGAAACATCGCATCGAGCGAGCACGTACTCGGATGGAAGCCGGTCTT
GTCGATCAGGATGATCTGGACGAAGAGCATCAGGGGCTCGCGCCAGCCGAACTGTTCGCCAGGCTCAAGG
CGAGCATGCCCGACGGCGAGGATCTCGTCGTGACCCATGGCGATGCCTGCTTGCCGAATATCATGGTGGA
AAATGGCCGCTTTTCTGGATTCATCGACTGTGGCCGGCTGGGTGTGGCGGACCGCTATCAGGACATAGCG
TTGGCTACCCGTGATATTGCTGAAGAGCTTGGCGGCGAATGGGCTGACCGCTTCCTCGTGCTTTACGGTA
TCGCCGCTCCCGATTCGCAGCGCATCGCCTTCTATCGCCTTCTTGACGAGTTCTTCTGAGCGGGACTCTG
GGGTTCGAAATGACCGACCAAGCGACGCCCAACCTGCCATCACGAGATTTCGATTCCACCGCCGCCTTCT
ATGAAAGGTTGGGCTTCGGAATCGTTTTCCGGGACGCCGGCTGGATGATCCTCCAGCGCGGGGATCTCAT
GCTGGAGTTCTTCGCCCACCCTAGGGGGAGGCTAACTGAAACACGGAAGGAGACAATACCGGAAGGAACC
CGCGCTATGACGGCAATAAAAAGACAGAATAAAACGCACGGTGTTGGGTCGTTTGTTCATAAACGCGGGG
TTCGGTCCCAGGGCTGGCACTCTGTCGATACCCCACCGAGACCCCATTGGGGCCAATACGCCCGCGTTTC
TTCCTTTTCCCCACCCCACCCCCCAAGTTCGGGTGAAGGCCCAGGGCTCGCAGCCAACGTCGGGGCGGCA
GGCCCTGCCATAGCCTCAGGTTACTCATATATACTTTAGATTGATTTAAAACTTCATTTTTAATTTAAAA
GGATCTAGGTGAAGATCCTTTTTGATAATCTCATGACCAAAATCCCTTAACGTGAGTTTTCGTTCCACTG
AGCGTCAGACCCCGTAGAAAAGATCAAAGGATCTTCTTGAGATCCTTTTTTTCTGCGCGTAATCTGCTGC
TTGCAAACAAAAAAACCACCGCTACCAGCGGTGGTTTGTTTGCCGGATCAAGAGCTACCAACTCTTTTTC
CGAAGGTAACTGGCTTCAGCAGAGCGCAGATACCAAATACTGTCCTTCTAGTGTAGCCGTAGTTAGGCCA
CCACTTCAAGAACTCTGTAGCACCGCCTACATACCTCGCTCTGCTAATCCTGTTACCAGTGGCTGCTGCC
AGTGGCGATAAGTCGTGTCTTACCGGGTTGGACTCAAGACGATAGTTACCGGATAAGGCGCAGCGGTCGG
GCTGAACGGGGGGTTCGTGCACACAGCCCAGCTTGGAGCGAACGACCTACACCGAACTGAGATACCTACA
GCGTGAGCTATGAGAAAGCGCCACGCTTCCCGAAGGGAGAAAGGCGGACAGGTATCCGGTAAGCGGCAGG
GTCGGAACAGGAGAGCGCACGAGGGAGCTTCCAGGGGGAAACGCCTGGTATCTTTATAGTCCTGTCGGGT
TTCGCCACCTCTGACTTGAGCGTCGATTTTTGTGATGCTCGTCAGGGGGGCGGAGCCTATGGAAAAACGC
CAGCAACGCGGCCTTTTTACGGTTCCTGGCCTTTTGCTGGCCTTTTGCTCACATGTTCTTTCCTGCGTTA
TCCCCTGATTCTGTGGATAACCGTATTACCGCCATGCAT
