>Addgene plasmid #20199 | pEGFP-C1-GAP1IP4BPdeltaC2 | addgene partial sequence | sequence record 26048 | EGFP-C 5'-CATGGTCCTGCTGGAGTTCGTG-3'
NNNNNNNACTCTCGGCATGGACGAGCTGTACAAGTCCGGACTCAGATCTCGAGCTCGCCTAAAGCCAGAC
GACCTGGGCTCCCTGCGGCTGAACGTGGTATACACGGAAGACCACGTGTTTTCTTCTGACTATTACAGCC
CTCTGCGGGACCTGCTGTTGAAGTCTGCGGATGTGGAGCCCGTGTCAGCGTCTGCGGCCCACATCCTGGG
CGAGGTTTGCCGGGAGAAGCAGGAGGCGGCCGTCCCGCTGGTGCGGCTCTTCCTACACTATGGCAGGGTG
GTGCCATTCATCAGTGCCATCGCCAGCGCGGAGGTGAAGCGGACCCAGGACCCCAACACCATCTTCCGAG
GAAACTCACTGGCGTCCAAGTGCATTGACGAGACCATGAAGCTGGCGGGGATGCATTACCTGCATGTCAC
CCTGAAGCCCGCCATCGAGGAGATATGCCAGAGCCACAAACCCTGTGAAATCGACCCTGTGAAGTTGAAA
GACGGAGAAAACCTTGAAAACAACATGGAGAACCTACGGCAGTATGTGGACCGCGTCTTCCACGCCATCA
CCGAGTCTGGGGTGAGCTGCCCGACCGTCATGTGTGACATCTTCTTCTCCCTCCGGGAGGCGGCGGCCAA
GCGCTTCCAGGATGACCCGGACGTCAGGTACACTGCAGTGNNNNCTTCATCTTCCTGAGGTTCTTTGCGC
CCGCCTATTNTCTCCNNAACTNTCTCCTNTTCAGCCTACACCGCCNGCACCAAAGGGANCCCCAGAANNT
CCAGNNNNNNNAANTTGGATCTCCCAGAGACCGTTTCAGACCCTNCGGCAGCCTGNCCAAGTCCAAATCC
TNN
